>Addgene plasmid #77811 | MPP3 gRNA (BRDN0001145196) | addgene full sequence | sequence record 188456 | Addgene Assembled Sequence
CCCGGGTGCAAAGATGGATAAAGTTTTAAACAGAGAGGAATCTTTGCAGCTAATGGACCTTCTAGGTCTT
GAAAGGAGTGGGAATTGGCTCCGGTGCCCGTCAGTGGGCAGAGCGCACATCGCCCACAGTCCCCGAGAAG
TTGGGGGGAGGGGTCGGCAATTGATCCGGTGCCTAGAGAAGGTGGCGCGGGGTAAACTGGGAAAGTGATG
TCGTGTACTGGCTCCGCCTTTTTCCCGAGGGTGGGGGAGAACCGTATATAAGTGCAGTAGTCGCCGTGAA
CGTTCTTTTTCGCAACGGGTTTGCCGCCAGAACACAGGTAAGTGCCGTGTGTGGTTCCCGCGGGCCTGGC
CTCTTTACGGGTTATGGCCCTTGCGTGCCTTGAATTACTTCCACCTGGCTGCAGTACGTGATTCTTGATC
CCGAGCTTCGGGTTGGAAGTGGGTGGGAGAGTTCGAGGCCTTGCGCTTAAGGAGCCCCTTCGCCTCGTGC
TTGAGTTGAGGCCTGGCCTGGGCGCTGGGGCCGCCGCGTGCGAATCTGGTGGCACCTTCGCGCCTGTCTC
GCTGCTTTCGATAAGTCTCTAGCCATTTAAAATTTTTGATGACCTGCTGCGACGCTTTTTTTCTGGCAAG
ATAGTCTTGTAAATGCGGGCCAAGATCTGCACACTGGTATTTCGGTTTTTGGGGCCGCGGGCGGCGACGG
GGCCCGTGCGTCCCAGCGCACATGTTCGGCGAGGCGGGGCCTGCGAGCGCGGCCACCGAGAATCGGACGG
GGGTAGTCTCAAGCTGGCCGGCCTGCTCTGGTGCCTGGCCTCGCGCCGCCGTGTATCGCCCCGCCCTGGG
CGGCAAGGCTGGCCCGGTCGGCACCAGTTGCGTGAGCGGAAAGATGGCCGCTTCCCGGCCCTGCTGCAGG
GAGCTCAAAATGGAGGACGCGGCGCTCGGGAGAGCGGGCGGGTGAGTCACCCACACAAAGGAAAAGGGCC
TTTCCGTCCTCAGCCGTCGCTTCATGTGACTCCACGGAGTACCGGGCGCCGTCCAGGCACCTCGATTAGT
TCTCGAGCTTTTGGAGTACGTCGTCTTTAGGTTGGGGGGAGGGGTTTTATGCGATGGAGTTTCCCCACAC
TGAGTGGGTGGAGACTGAAGTTAGGCCAGCTTGGCACTTGATGTAATTCTCCTTGGAATTTGCCCTTTTT
GAGTTTGGATCTTGGTTCATTCTCAAGCCTCAGACAGTGGTTCAAAGTTTTTTTCTTCCATTTCAGGTGT
CGTGACGTACGGCCACCATGACCGAGTACAAGCCCACGGTGCGCCTCGCCACCCGCGACGACGTCCCCAG
GGCCGTACGCACCCTCGCCGCCGCGTTCGCCGACTACCCCGCCACGCGCCACACCGTCGATCCGGACCGC
CACATCGAGCGGGTCACCGAGCTGCAAGAACTCTTCCTCACGCGCGTCGGGCTCGACATCGGCAAGGTGT
GGGTCGCGGACGACGGCGCCGCCGTGGCGGTCTGGACCACGCCGGAGAGCGTCGAAGCGGGGGCGGTGTT
CGCCGAGATCGGCCCGCGCATGGCCGAGTTGAGCGGTTCCCGGCTGGCCGCGCAGCAACAGATGGAAGGC
CTCCTGGCGCCGCACCGGCCCAAGGAGCCCGCGTGGTTCCTGGCCACCGTCGGAGTCTCGCCCGACCACC
AGGGCAAGGGTCTGGGCAGCGCCGTCGTGCTCCCCGGAGTGGAGGCGGCCGAGCGCGCCGGGGTGCCCGC
CTTCCTGGAGACCTCCGCGCCCCGCAACCTCCCCTTCTACGAGCGGCTCGGCTTCACCGTCACCGCCGAC
GTCGAGGTGCCCGAAGGACCGCGCACCTGGTGCATGACCCGCAAGCCCGGTGCCTGAACGCGTTAAGTCG
ACAATCAACCTCTGGATTACAAAATTTGTGAAAGATTGACTGGTATTCTTAACTATGTTGCTCCTTTTAC
GCTATGTGGATACGCTGCTTTAATGCCTTTGTATCATGCTATTGCTTCCCGTATGGCTTTCATTTTCTCC
TCCTTGTATAAATCCTGGTTGCTGTCTCTTTATGAGGAGTTGTGGCCCGTTGTCAGGCAACGTGGCGTGG
TGTGCACTGTGTTTGCTGACGCAACCCCCACTGGTTGGGGCATTGCCACCACCTGTCAGCTCCTTTCCGG
GACTTTCGCTTTCCCCCTCCCTATTGCCACGGCGGAACTCATCGCCGCCTGCCTTGCCCGCTGCTGGACA
GGGGCTCGGCTGTTGGGCACTGACAATTCCGTGGTGTTGTCGGGGAAATCATCGTCCTTTCCTTGGCTGC
TCGCCTGTGTTGCCACCTGGATTCTGCGCGGGACGTCCTTCTGCTACGTCCCTTCGGCCCTCAATCCAGC
GGACCTTCCTTCCCGCGGCCTGCTGCCGGCTCTGCGGCCTCTTCCGCGTCTTCGCCTTCGCCCTCAGACG
AGTCGGATCTCCCTTTGGGCCGCCTCCCCGCGTCGACTTTAAGACCAATGACTTACAAGGCAGCTGTAGA
TCTTAGCCACTTTTTAAAAGAAAAGGGGGGACTGGAAGGGCTAATTCACTCCCAACGAAGACAAGATCTG
CTTTTTGCTTGTACTGGGTCTCTCTGGTTAGACCAGATCTGAGCCTGGGAGCTCTCTGGCTAACTAGGGA
ACCCACTGCTTAAGCCTCAATAAAGCTTGCCTTGAGTGCTTCAAGTAGTGTGTGCCCGTCTGTTGTGTGA
CTCTGGTAACTAGAGATCCCTCAGACCCTTTTAGTCAGTGTGGAAAATCTCTAGCAGTACGTATAGTAGT
TCATGTCATCTTATTATTCAGTATTTATAACTTGCAAAGAAATGAATATCAGAGAGTGAGAGGAACTTGT
TTATTGCAGCTTATAATGGTTACAAATAAAGCAATAGCATCACAAATTTCACAAATAAAGCATTTTTTTC
ACTGCATTCTAGTTGTGGTTTGTCCAAACTCATCAATGTATCTTATCATGTCTGGCTCTAGCTATCCCGC
CCCTAACTCCGCCCATCCCGCCCCTAACTCCGCCCAGTTCCGCCCATTCTCCGCCCCATGGCTGACTAAT
TTTTTTTATTTATGCAGAGGCCGAGGCCGCCTCGGCCTCTGAGCTATTCCAGAAGTAGTGAGGAGGCTTT
TTTGGAGGCCTAGGGACGTACCCAATTCGCCCTATAGTGAGTCGTATTACGCGCGCTCACTGGCCGTCGT
TTTACAACGTCGTGACTGGGAAAACCCTGGCGTTACCCAACTTAATCGCCTTGCAGCACATCCCCCTTTC
GCCAGCTGGCGTAATAGCGAAGAGGCCCGCACCGATCGCCCTTCCCAACAGTTGCGCAGCCTGAATGGCG
AATGGG
[124 nt withheld, positions 3367-3490]
C
[91 nt withheld, positions 3492-3582]
A
[49 nt withheld, positions 3584-3632]
CCTTTGACGTTGGAGTCCACGTTCTTT
[37 nt withheld, positions 3660-3696]
ACCCTATCTCGGTCTATTCTTTTGATTTATAAGGGATTTTGCCGATTTCGGCCTATTGGTTAAAAAATGA
GCTGATTTAACAAAAATTTAACGCGAATTTTAACAAAATATTAACGCTTACAATTTAGGTGGCACTTTTC
GGGGAAATGTGCGCGGAACCCCTATTTGTTTATTTTTCTAAATACATTCAAATATGTATCCGCTCATGAG
ACAATAACCCTGATAAATGCTTCAATAATATTGAAAAAGGAAGAGTATGAGTATTCAACATTTCCGTGTC
GCCCTTATTCCCTTTTTTGCGGCATTTTGCCTTCCTGTTTTTGCTCACCCAGAAACGCTGGTGAAAGTAA
AAGATGCTGAAGATCAGTTGGGTGCACGAGTGGGTTACATCGAACTGGATCTCAACAGCGGTAAGATCCT
TGAGAGTTTTCGCCCCGAAGAACGTTTTCCAATGATGAGCACTTTTAAAGTTCTGCTATGTGGCGCGGTA
TTATCCCGTATTGACGCCGGGCAAGAGCAACTCGGTCGCCGCATACACTATTCTCAGAATGACTTGGTTG
AGTACTCACCAGTCACAGAAAAGCATCTTACGGATGGCATGACAGTAAGAGAATTATGCAGTGCTGCCAT
AACCATGAGTGATAACACTGCGGCCAACTTACTTCTGACAACGATCGGAGGACCGAAGGAGCTAACCGCT
TTTTTGCACAACATGGGGGATCATGTAACTCGCCTTGATCGTTGGGAACCGGAGCTGAATGAAGCCATAC
CAAACGACGAGCGTGACACCACGATGCCTGTAGCAATGGCAACAACGTTGCGCAAACTATTAACTGGCGA
ACTACTTACTCTAGCTTCCCGGCAACAATTAATAGACTGGATGGAGGCGGATAAAGTTGCAGGACCACTT
CTGCGCTCGGCCCTTCCGGCTGGCTGGTTTATTGCTGATAAATCTGGAGCCGGTGAGCGTGGGTCTCGCG
GTATCATTGCAGCACTGGGGCCAGATGGTAAGCCCTCCCGTATCGTAGTTATCTACACGACGGGGAGTCA
GGCAACTATGGATGAACGAAATAGACAGATCGCTGAGATAGGTGCCTCACTGATTAAGCATTGGTAACTG
TCAGACCAAGTTTACTCATATATACTTTAGATTGATTTAAAACTTCATTTTTAATTTAAAAGGATCTAGG
TGAAGATCCTTTTTGATAATCTCATGACCAAAATCCCTTAACGTGAGTTTTCGTTCCACTGAGCGTCAGA
CCCCGTAGAAAAGATCAAAGGATCTTCTTGAGATCCTTTTTTTCTGCGCGTAATCTGCTGCTTGCAAACA
AAAAAACCACCGCTACCAGCGGTGGTTTGTTTGCCGGATCAAGAGCTACCAACTCTTTTTCCGAAGGTAA
CTGGCTTCAGCAGAGCGCAGATACCAAATACTGTTCTTCTAGTGTAGCCGTAGTTAGGCCACCACTTCAA
GAACTCTGTAGCACCGCCTACATACCTCGCTCTGCTAATCCTGTTACCAGTGGCTGCTGCCAGTGGCGAT
AAGTCGTGTCTTACCGGGTTGGACTCAAGACGATAGTTACCGGATAAGGCGCAGCGGTCGGGCTGAACGG
GGGGTTCGTGCACACAGCCCAGCTTGGAGCGAACGACCTACACCGAACTGAGATACCTACAGCGTGAGCT
ATGAGAAAGCGCCACGCTTCCCGAAGGGAGAAAGGCGGACAGGTATCCGGTAAGCGGCAGGGTCGGAACA
GGAGAGCGCACGAGGGAGCTTCCAGGGGGAAACGCCTGGTATCTTTATAGTCCTGTCGGGTTTCGCCACC
TCTGACTTGAGCGTCGATTTTTGTGATGCTCGTCAGGGGGGCGGAGCCTATGGAAAAACGCCAGCAACGC
GGCCTTTTTACGGTTCCTGGCCTTTTGCTGGCCTTTTGCTCACATGTTCTTTCCTGCGTTATCCCCTGAT
TCTGTGGATAACCGTATTACCGCCTTTGAGTGAGCTGATACCGCTCGCCGCAGCCGAACGACCGAGCGCA
GCGAGTCAGTGAGCGAGGAAGCGGAAGAGCGCCCAATACGCAAACCGCCTCTCCCCGCGCGTTGGCCGAT
TCATTAATGCAGCTGGCACGACAGGTTTCCCGACTGGAAAGCGGGCAGTGAGCGCAACGCAATTAATGTG
AGTTAGCTCACTCATTAGGCACCCCAGGCTTTACACTTTATGCTTCCGGCTCGTATGTTGTGTGGAATTG
TGAGCGGATAACAATTTCACACAGGAAACAGCTATGACCATGATTACGCCAAGCGCGCAATTAACCCTCA
CTAAAGGGAACAAAAGCTGGAGCTGCAAGCTTAATGTAGTCTTATGCAATACTCTTGTAGTCTTGCAACA
TGGTAACGATGAGTTAGCAACATGCCTTACAAGGAGAGAAAAAGCACCGTGCATGCCGATTGGTGGAAGT
AAGGTGGTACGATCGTGCCTTATTAGGAAGGCAACAGACGGGTCTGACATGGATTGGACGAACCACTGAA
TTGCCGCATTGCAGAGATATTGTATTTAAGTGCCTAGCTCGATACATAAACGGGTCTCTCTGGTTAGACC
AGATCTGAGCCTGGGAGCTCTCTGGCTAACTAGGGAACCCACTGCTTAAGCCTCAATAAAGCTTGCCTTG
AGTGCTTCAAGTAGTGTGTGCCCGTCTGTTGTGTGACTCTGGTAACTAGAGATCCCTCAGACCCTTTTAG
TCAGTGTGGAAAATCTCTAGCAGTGGCGCCCGAACAGGGACTTGAAAGCGAAAGGGAAACCAGAGGAGCT
CTCTCGACGCAGGACTCGGCTTGCTGAAGCGCGCACGGCAAGAGGCGAGGGGCGGCGACTGGTGAGTACG
CCAAAAATTTTGACTAGCGGAGGCTAGAAGGAGAGAGATGGGTGCGAGAGCGTCAGTATTAAGCGGGGGA
GAATTAGATCGCGATGGGAAAAAATTCGGTTAAGGCCAGGGGGAAAGAAAAAATATAAATTAAAACATAT
AGTATGGGCAAGCAGGGAGCTAGAACGATTCGCAGTTAATCCTGGCCTGTTAGAAACATCAGAAGGCTGT
AGACAAATACTGGGACAGCTACAACCATCCCTTCAGACAGGATCAGAAGAACTTAGATCATTATATAATA
CAGTAGCAACCCTCTATTGTGTGCATCAAAGGATAGAGATAAAAGACACCAAGGAAGCTTTAGACAAGAT
AGAGGAAGAGCAAAACAAAAGTAAGACCACCGCACAGCAAGCGGCCGCTGATCTTCAGACCTGGAGGAGG
AGATATGAGGGACAATTGGAGAAGTGAATTATATAAATATAAAGTAGTAAAAATTGAACCATTAGGAGTA
GCACCCACCAAGGCAAAGAGAAGAGTGGTGCAGAGAGAAAAAAGAGCAGTGGGAATAGGAGCTTTGTTCC
TTGGGTTCTTGGGAGCAGCAGGAAGCACTATGGGCGCAGCGTCAATGACGCTGACGGTACAGGCCAGACA
ATTATTGTCTGGTATAGTGCAGCAGCAGAACAATTTGCTGAGGGCTATTGAGGCGCAACAGCATCTGTTG
CAACTCACAGTCTGGGGCATCAAGCAGCTCCAGGCAAGAATCCTGGCTGTGGAAAGATACCTAAAGGATC
AACAGCTCCTGGGGATTTGGGGTTGCTCTGGAAAACTCATTTGCACCACTGCTGTGCCTTGGAATGCTAG
TTGGAGTAATAAATCTCTGGAACAGATTTGGAATCACACGACCTGGATGGAGTGGGACAGAGAAATTAAC
AATTACACAAGCTTAATACACTCCTTAATTGAAGAATCGCAAAACCAGCAAGAAAAGAATGAACAAGAAT
TATTGGAATTAGATAAATGGGCAAGTTTGTGGAATTGGTTTAACATAACAAATTGGCTGTGGTATATAAA
ATTATTCATAATGATAGTAGGAGGCTTGGTAGGTTTAAGAATAGTTTTTGCTGTACTTTCTATAGTGAAT
AGAGTTAGGCAGGGATATTCACCATTATCGTTTCAGACCCACCTCCCAACCCCGAGGGGACCCAGAGAGG
GCCTATTTCCCATGATTCCTTCATATTTGCATATACGATACAAGGCTGTTAGAGAGATAATTAGAATTAA
TTTGACTGTAAACACAAAGATATTAGTACAAAATACGTGACGTAGAAAGTAATAATTTCTTGGGTAGTTT
GCAGTTTTAAAATTATGTTTTAAAATGGACTATCATATGCTTACCGTAACTTGAAAGTATTTCGATTTCT
TGGCTTTATATATCTTGTGGAAAGGACGAAACACCGTGAGCCAGGACGACCCCACGGTTTTAGAGCTAGA
AATAGCAAGTTAAAATAAGGCTAGTCCGTTATCAACTTGAAAAAGTGGCACCGAGTCGGTGCTTTTTTAA
GCTTGGCGTAACTAGATCTTGAGACAAATGGCAGTATTCATCCACAATTTTAAAAGAAAAGGGGGGATTG
GGGGGTACAGTGCAGGGGAAAGAATAGTAGACATAATAGCAACAGACATACAAACTAAAGAATTACAAAA
ACAAATTACAAAAATTCAAAATTTTCGGGTTTATTACAGGGACAGCAGAGATCCACTTTGGCGCCGGCTC
GAGGGGG
Features (pLannotate 1.2.2; 29 found; start..end, strand, type, name):
     14..80      +  CDS            small t antigen (fragment): SV40 (simian virus 40) small t antigen
    106..317     +  promoter       EF-1α core promoter: core promoter for human elongation factor EF-1α
    318..1256    +  intron         EF-1α intron A: intron upstream of the start codon of human EF-1α
   1278..1877    +  CDS            PuroR (fragment): puromycin N-acetyltransferase; pac from Streptomyces; confers resistance to puromycin
   1893..2481    +  misc_feature   WPRE: woodchuck hepatitis virus posttranscriptional regulatory element
   2532..2551    +  misc_feature   cPPT/CTS (fragment): central polypurine tract and central termination sequence of HIV-1
   2553..2786    +  LTR            3' LTR (ΔU3): self-inactivating 3' long terminal repeat (LTR) from HIV-1
   2864..2985    +  polyA_signal   SV40 poly(A) signal: SV40 polyadenylation signal
   3025..3160    +  rep_origin     SV40 ori: SV40 origin of replication
   3181..3199    -  promoter       T7 promoter: promoter for bacteriophage T7 RNA polymerase
   3207..3362    +  CDS            lacZα (fragment): LacZα fragment of β-galactosidase; lacZ fragment
   3367..3795    +  rep_origin     f1 ori (sequence partly withheld): f1 bacteriophage origin of replication; arrow indicates direction of (+) strand synthesis
   3848..3952    +  promoter       AmpR promoter: bla
   3953..4813    +  CDS            AmpR: β-lactamase; bla; confers resistance to ampicillin, carbenicillin, and related antibiotics
   4984..5572    +  rep_origin     ori: high-copy-number ColE1/pMB1/pBR322/pUC origin of replication
   5755..5847    +  CDS            lacI (fragment): lac repressor; lacI; The lac repressor binds to the lac operator to inhibit transcription in E. coli. This inhibition can be relieved by adding lactose or isopropyl-β-D-thiogalactopyranoside (IPTG).
   5860..5881    +  protein_bind   CAP binding site: CAP binding activates transcription in the presence of cAMP. E. coli catabolite activator protein
   5896..5926    +  promoter       lac promoter: promoter for the E. coli lac operon
   5934..5950    +  protein_bind   lac operator: The lac repressor binds to the lac operator to inhibit transcription in E. coli. This inhibition can be relieved by adding lactose or isopropyl-β-D-thiogalactopyranoside (IPTG). lac repressor encoded by lacI
   5995..6013    +  promoter       T3 promoter: promoter for bacteriophage T3 RNA polymerase
   6041..6267    +  promoter       RSV promoter: Rous sarcoma virus enhancer/promoter
   6268..6448    +  LTR            5' LTR (truncated): truncated 5' long terminal repeat (LTR) from HIV-1
   6495..6620    +  misc_feature   HIV-1 Ψ: packaging signal of human immunodeficiency virus type 1
   6604..6967    +  CDS            HIV-1 gag (fragment): gag protein from human immunodeficiency virus 1; gag
   7113..7346    +  misc_feature   RRE: The Rev response element (RRE) of HIV-1 allows for Rev-dependent mRNA export from the nucleus to the cytoplasm.
   7723..7749    +  CDS            Rev (fragment): human immunodeficiency virus 1 (HIV-1) Rev protein; rev; enhances nuclear export of unspliced and incompletely spliced viral mRNAs
   7753..7993    +  promoter       U6 promoter: RNA polymerase III promoter for human U6 snRNA
   8023..8098    +  misc_RNA       gRNA scaffold: guide RNA scaffold for the Streptococcus pyogenes CRISPR/Cas9 system
   8154..8271    +  misc_feature   cPPT/CTS: central polypurine tract and central termination sequence of HIV-1
