[The description below was written by a language model from this plasmid's Addgene catalogue record and pLannotate feature annotations shown in this document.]
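Description:
MPP3 gRNA (BRDN0001145196) is a third-generation lentiviral CRISPR guide plasmid built on the lentiGuide-Puro backbone, carrying a single guide RNA directed against human MPP3 (also known as DLG3) and designed against the reference transcript for that gene. It is about 8.3 kb. In bacteria it is maintained through a high-copy ColE1/pUC-type origin with ampicillin selection from the β-lactamase gene. An f1 origin, an SV40 origin and residual lac and T7/T3 promoter elements remain from the parental cloning vector.

The lentiviral transfer cassette begins with an RSV promoter fused to a truncated HIV-1 5' LTR, which drives Tat-independent production of genomic RNA in packaging cells. This is followed by the Ψ packaging signal with a partial gag sequence and by the Rev response element for Rev-dependent nuclear export. Downstream, a human U6 RNA polymerase III promoter transcribes the MPP3-specific spacer joined to the Streptococcus pyogenes Cas9 guide scaffold. A cPPT/CTS element, which aids nuclear import of the viral genome, comes next. An EF-1α core promoter with its intron A then expresses puromycin N-acetyltransferase so that transduced mammalian cells can be selected. A WPRE enhances transcript expression, and the self-inactivating ΔU3 3' LTR disables LTR promoter activity after integration.

The plasmid does not encode Cas9, so it is meant to be used with a separate Cas9 lentivector or in cells that already express Cas9 in order to disrupt MPP3. It is one clone from a human kinome guide collection associated with work on optimised sgRNA design for higher on-target activity and fewer off-target effects.
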