Addgene plasmid #77811: MPP3 gRNA (BRDN0001145196)
Purpose: 3rd generation lentiviral gRNA plasmid targeting human MPP3
Depositing lab: John Doench & David Root. Depositing organization: Broad Institute. Publication: Optimized sgRNA design to maximize activity and minimize off-target effects of CRISPR-Cas9. Doench JG, Fusi N, Sullender M, Hegde M, Vaimberg EW, Donovan KF, Smith I, Tothova Z, Wilen C, Orchard R, Virgin HW, Listgarten J, Root DE. Nat Biotechnol. 2016 Jan 18. doi: 10.1038/nbt.3437. PubMed 26780180.
Backbone
  Vector backbone: lentiGuide-Puro
  Backbone manufacturer: Zhang Lab (Addgene plasmid # 52963)
  Vector type: Mammalian Expression, Lentiviral, CRISPR
  Selectable markers: Puromycin
Growth in bacteria
  Bacterial resistance: Ampicillin, 100 μg/mL
  Growth temperature: 37°C
  Growth strain: DH5alpha
  Copy number: High Copy
Gene/Insert
  Gene/Insert name: MPP3 (alt names: MPP3; NM_001932.4)
  gRNA/shRNA sequence: TGAGCCAGGACGACCCCACG
  Species: H. sapiens (human)
  Entrez Gene: MPP3 (a.k.a. DLG3)
  Promoter: hU6
  Cloning method: Unknown
  Sequencing primers: 5′ U6-F; 3′ pS2-R
Terms and licenses: Academic/Nonprofit Terms; Industry Terms: Not Available to Industry
Depositor comments: The gRNA was designed to target the following Genbank reference sequence(s): NM_001932.4. Note that this plasmid does NOT contain Cas9. It should be used in conjunction with lentiCas9-Blast (Addgene #52962) or otherwise with cell lines already expressing Cas9. Browse the full kinome gRNA library at http://www.addgene.org/pooled-library/broadgpp-human-kinome/ or visit http://www.broadinstitute.org/rnai/public/ for detailed protocols and information.
How to cite: MPP3 gRNA (BRDN0001145196) was a gift from John Doench & David Root (Addgene plasmid # 77811 ; http://n2t.net/addgene:77811 ; RRID:Addgene_77811)
