>Addgene plasmid #77811 | MPP3 gRNA (BRDN0001145196) | depositor partial sequence | sequence record 145271 | Target Sequence
TGAGCCAGGACGACCCCACG
