>Addgene plasmid #77811 | MPP3 gRNA (BRDN0001145196) | addgene partial sequence | sequence record 188455 | hU6-F
CGTAGAAAGTAATAATTTCTTGGGTAGTTTGCAGTTTTAAAATTATGTTTTAAAATGGACTATCATATGC
TTACCGTAACTTGAAAGTATTTCGATTTCTTGGCTTTATATATCTTGTGGAAAGGACGAAACACCGTGAG
CCAGGACGACCCCACGGTTTTAGAGCTAGAAATAGCAAGTTAAAATAAGGCTAGTCCGTTATCAACTTGA
AAAAGTGGCACCGAGTCGGTGCTTTTTTAAGCTTGGCGTAACTAGATCTTGAGACAAATGGCAGTATTCA
TCCACAATTTTAAAAGAAAAGGGGGGATTGGGGGGTACAGTGCAGGGGAAAGAATAGTAGACATAATAGC
AACAGACATACAAACTAAAGAATTACAAAAACAAATTACAAAAATTCAAAATTTTCGGGTTTATTACAGG
GACAGCAGAGATCCACTTTGGCGCCGGCTCGAGGGGGCCCGGGTGCAAAGATGGATAAAGTTTTAAACAG
AGAGGAATCTTTGCAGCTAATGGACCTTCTAGGTCTTGAAAGGAGTGGGAATTGGCTCCGGTGCCCGTCA
GTGGGCAGAG
